Addgene plasmid #86962: pET30b-5M SrtA with TEV site
Purpose: Expresses calcium-dependent Sortase A with a TEV cleavage site proximal to the C-terminal histidine tag
Depositing lab: Ron Bose. Depositing organization: Washington University in Saint Louis. Publication: Efficient sortase-mediated N-terminal labeling of TEV protease cleaved recombinant proteins. Sarpong K, Bose R. Anal Biochem. 2017 Mar 15;521:55-58. doi: 10.1016/j.ab.2017.01.008. Epub 2017 Jan 11. PubMed 28088451.
Backbone
  Vector backbone: pET30b
  Backbone size w/o insert (bp): 5400
  Total vector size (bp): 5892
  Modifications to backbone: C-terminal 6x histidine tag; C-terminal TEV site
  Vector type: Bacterial Expression
Growth in bacteria
  Bacterial resistance: Kanamycin, 50 μg/mL
  Growth temperature: 37°C
  Growth strain: DH5alpha
  Copy number: High Copy
Gene/Insert
  Gene/Insert name: S.aureus SrtA 5M (alt name: Sortase A pentamutant)
  Species: Staphylococcus aureus
  Insert size (bp): 492
  Mutation: P94R, D160N, D165A, K190E, K196T
  Promoter: T7
  Tag / fusion protein: TEV site (C terminal on backbone); 6x Histidine tag (C terminal on backbone)
  Cloning method: Ligation Independent Cloning
  Sequencing primers: 5′ T7; 3′ T7-terminator
Terms and licenses: Academic/Nonprofit Terms; Industry Terms: Not Available to Industry
Depositor comments: Pentamutant sortase A was originally described by David R. Liu's laboratory (Harvard University) in: A General Strategy for the Evolution of Bond-Forming Enzymes Using Yeast Display. Chen I, Dorr BM, Liu DR. Proc Natl Acad Sci U S A. 2011 Jul 12;108(28):11399-404 (PubMed ID: 21697512). As noted in this publication, the cloned sortase A gene lacks the N-terminal 59 amino acids, which do not impact catalytic activity, but these amino acids are still included in the numbering for the mutations.
How to cite: pET30b-5M SrtA with TEV site was a gift from Ron Bose (Addgene plasmid # 86962 ; http://n2t.net/addgene:86962 ; RRID:Addgene_86962)
