[The description below was written by a language model from this plasmid's Addgene catalogue record and pLannotate feature annotations shown in this document.]
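Description:
pET30b-5M SrtA with TEV site is a bacterial expression plasmid built on the pET30b backbone for producing an engineered Staphylococcus aureus sortase A in E. coli. It is selected with kanamycin through the aph(3')-Ia KanR gene and replicates from a ColE1/pBR322-type origin. The bom and rop elements typical of pET vectors are annotated alongside that origin, although the catalogue lists the plasmid as high copy. An f1 origin is also present. The catalogue gives a total size of 5,892 bp, while the sequenced record behind the feature table is 5,699 nt, a discrepancy the record does not explain.

The expression cassette consists of a T7 promoter followed by a lac operator, the T7 gene 10 ribosome binding site, the srtA coding fragment and a T7 terminator. A plasmid-borne lacI gene supplies the repressor, so transcription depends on a host providing T7 RNA polymerase and is induced with IPTG. The insert is the sortase A pentamutant (P94R, D160N, D165A, K190E, K196T), an evolved variant originally obtained by yeast display. It lacks the N-terminal 59 residues, which do not affect catalytic activity but are still counted in the mutation numbering. According to the record, the enzyme remains calcium-dependent. A TEV protease site followed by a histidine tag is fused to the C terminus. The annotation detects the His tag just downstream of srtA, but the TEV site is not called as a separate feature. The tag allows affinity purification and can then be removed by TEV cleavage. The associated work concerns sortase-mediated N-terminal labeling of recombinant proteins that have been cleaved with TEV protease.
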