Features (pLannotate 1.2.2; 19 found; start..end, strand, type, name):
     22..69      +  terminator     T7 terminator: transcription terminator for bacteriophage T7 RNA polymerase
    106..534     +  rep_origin     f1 ori (sequence partly withheld): f1 bacteriophage origin of replication; arrow indicates direction of (+) strand synthesis
    587..644     +  promoter       AmpR promoter (fragment): bla
    653..1468    -  CDS            KanR: aminoglycoside phosphotransferase; aph(3')-Ia; confers resistance to kanamycin in bacteria or G418 (Geneticin®) in eukaryotes
   1590..2178    +  rep_origin     ori: high-copy-number ColE1/pMB1/pBR322/pUC origin of replication
   2364..2503    -  misc_feature   bom: basis of mobility region from pBR322
   2605..2796    -  CDS            rop: Rop protein, which maintains plasmids at low copy number; rop
   2813..3193    +  CDS            YPB1_ECOLX: Protein predicted: Swiss-Prot protein existence level 4. From Escherichia coli.
   3265..3556    -  CDS            TcR (fragment): tetracycline efflux protein; tet; confers resistance to tetracycline
   3571..3592    -  protein_bind   CAP binding site: CAP binding activates transcription in the presence of cAMP. E. coli catabolite activator protein
   3605..4687    -  CDS            lacI: lac repressor; lacI; The lac repressor binds to the lac operator to inhibit transcription in E. coli. This inhibition can be relieved by adding lactose or isopropyl-β-D-thiogalactopyranoside (IPTG).
   4688..4765    -  promoter       lacI promoter: lacI
   4773..5052    -  CDS            TcR (fragment): tetracycline efflux protein; tet; confers resistance to tetracycline
   5078..5096    +  promoter       T7 promoter: promoter for bacteriophage T7 RNA polymerase
   5097..5121    +  protein_bind   lac operator: The lac repressor binds to the lac operator to inhibit transcription in E. coli. This inhibition can be relieved by adding lactose or isopropyl-β-D-thiogalactopyranoside (IPTG). lac repressor encoded by lacI
   5136..5158    +  RBS            RBS: efficient ribosome binding site from bacteriophage T7 gene 10 (Olins and Rangwala, 1989)
   5157..5609    +  CDS            srtA (fragment): SRTA_STAA8 - Experimental evidence at protein level: Swiss-Prot protein existence level 1. Transpeptidase that anchors surface proteins to the cell wall (PubMed:10427003, PubMed:10446208, PubMed:10535938, PubMed:11714722, PubMed:14769030, PubMed:15247224). Recognizes and modifies its substrate by proteolytic cleavage of a C-terminal sorting signal. Following cleavage, a covalent intermediate is formed via a thioester bond between the sortase and its substrate, which is then transferred and covalently attached to the cell wall (PubMed:10446208, PubMed:10535938, PubMed:11714722, PubMed:14769030,
   5637..5654    +  CDS            9xHis (fragment): 9xHis affinity tag
   5664..14      +  CDS            SET1 (fragment) (across the origin): solubility-enhancement tag derived from T7 phage gene 10B
>Addgene plasmid #86962 | pET30b-5M SrtA with TEV site | addgene full sequence | sequence record 173616 | Addgene NGS Result
GCTGCCACCGCTGAGCAATAACTAGCATAACCCCTTGGGGCCTCTAAACGGGTCTTGAGGGGTTTTTTGC
TGAAAGGAGGAACTATATCCGGATTGGCGAATGGG
[124 nt withheld, positions 106-229]
C
[91 nt withheld, positions 231-321]
A
[49 nt withheld, positions 323-371]
CCTTTGACGTTGGAGTCCACGTTCTTT
[37 nt withheld, positions 399-435]
ACCCTATCTCGGTCTATTCTTTTGATTTATAAGGGATTTTGCCGATTTCGGCCTATTGGTTAAAAAATGA
GCTGATTTAACAAAAATTTAACGCGAATTTTAACAAAATATTAACGCTTACAATTTAGGTGGCACTTTTC
GGGGAAATGTGCGCGGAACCCCTATTTGTTTATTTTTCTAAATACATTCAAATATGTATCCGCTCATGAA
TTAATTCTTAGAAAAACTCATCGAGCATCAAATGAAACTGCAATTTATTCATATCAGGATTATCAATACC
ATATTTTTGAAAAAGCCGTTTCTGTAATGAAGGAGAAAACTCACCGAGGCAGTTCCATAGGATGGCAAGA
TCCTGGTATCGGTCTGCGATTCCGACTCGTCCAACATCAATACAACCTATTAATTTCCCCTCGTCAAAAA
TAAGGTTATCAAGTGAGAAATCACCATGAGTGACGACTGAATCCGGTGAGAATGGCAAAAGTTTATGCAT
TTCTTTCCAGACTTGTTCAACAGGCCAGCCATTACGCTCGTCATCAAAATCACTCGCATCAACCAAACCG
TTATTCATTCGTGATTGCGCCTGAGCGAGACGAAATACGCGATCGCTGTTAAAAGGACAATTACAAACAG
GAATCGAATGCAACCGGCGCAGGAACACTGCCAGCGCATCAACAATATTTTCACCTGAATCAGGATATTC
TTCTAATACCTGGAATGCTGTTTTCCCGGGGATCGCAGTGGTGAGTAACCATGCATCATCAGGAGTACGG
ATAAAATGCTTGATGGTCGGAAGAGGCATAAATTCCGTCAGCCAGTTTAGTCTGACCATCTCATCTGTAA
CATCATTGGCAACGCTACCTTTGCCATGTTTCAGAAACAACTCTGGCGCATCGGGCTTCCCATACAATCG
ATAGATTGTCGCACCTGATTGCCCGACATTATCGCGAGCCCATTTATACCCATATAAATCAGCATCCATG
TTGGAATTTAATCGCGGCCTAGAGCAAGACGTTTCCCGTTGAATATGGCTCATAACACCCCTTGTATTAC
TGTTTATGTAAGCAGACAGTTTTATTGTTCATGACCAAAATCCCTTAACGTGAGTTTTCGTTCCACTGAG
CGTCAGACCCCGTAGAAAAGATCAAAGGATCTTCTTGAGATCCTTTTTTTCTGCGCGTAATCTGCTGCTT
GCAAACAAAAAAACCACCGCTACCAGCGGTGGTTTGTTTGCCGGATCAAGAGCTACCAACTCTTTTTCCG
AAGGTAACTGGCTTCAGCAGAGCGCAGATACCAAATACTGTCCTTCTAGTGTAGCCGTAGTTAGGCCACC
ACTTCAAGAACTCTGTAGCACCGCCTACATACCTCGCTCTGCTAATCCTGTTACCAGTGGCTGCTGCCAG
TGGCGATAAGTCGTGTCTTACCGGGTTGGACTCAAGACGATAGTTACCGGATAAGGCGCAGCGGTCGGGC
TGAACGGGGGGTTCGTGCACACAGCCCAGCTTGGAGCGAACGACCTACACCGAACTGAGATACCTACAGC
GTGAGCTATGAGAAAGCGCCACGCTTCCCGAAGGGAGAAAGGCGGACAGGTATCCGGTAAGCGGCAGGGT
CGGAACAGGAGAGCGCACGAGGGAGCTTCCAGGGGGAAACGCCTGGTATCTTTATAGTCCTGTCGGGTTT
CGCCACCTCTGACTTGAGCGTCGATTTTTGTGATGCTCGTCAGGGGGGCGGAGCCTATGGAAAAACGCCA
GCAACGCGGCCTTTTTACGGTTCCTGGCCTTTTGCTGGCCTTTTGCTCACATGTTCTTTCCTGCGTTATC
CCCTGATTCTGTGGATAACCGTATTACCGCCTTTGAGTGAGCTGATACCGCTCGCCGCAGCCGAACGACC
GAGCGCAGCGAGTCAGTGAGCGAGGAAGCGGAAGAGCGCCTGATGCGGTATTTTCTCCTTACGCATCTGT
GCGGTATTTCACACCGCAATGGTGCACTCTCAGTACAATCTGCTCTGATGCCGCATAGTTAAGCCAGTAT
ACACTCCGCTATCGCTACGTGACTGGGTCATGGCTGCGCCCCGACACCCGCCAACACCCGCTGACGCGCC
CTGACGGGCTTGTCTGCTCCCGGCATCCGCTTACAGACAAGCTGTGACCGTCTCCGGGAGCTGCATGTGT
CAGAGGTTTTCACCGTCATCACCGAAACGCGCGAGGCAGCTGCGGTAAAGCTCATCAGCGTGGTCGTGAA
GCGATTCACAGATGTCTGCCTGTTCATCCGCGTCCAGCTCGTTGAGTTTCTCCAGAAGCGTTAATGTCTG
GCTTCTGATAAAGCGGGCCATGTTAAGGGCGGTTTTTTCCTGTTTGGTCACTGATGCCTCCGTGTAAGGG
GGATTTCTGTTCATGGGGGTAATGATACCGATGAAACGAGAGAGGATGCTCACGATACGGGTTACTGATG
ATGAACATGCCCGGTTACTGGAACGTTGTGAGGGTAAACAACTGGCGGTATGGATGCGGCGGGACCAGAG
AAAAATCACTCAGGGTCAATGCCAGCGCTTCGTTAATACAGATGTAGGTGTTCCACAGGGTAGCCAGCAG
CATCCTGCGATGCAGATCCGGAACATAATGGTGCAGGGCGCTGACTTCCGCGTTTCCAGACTTTACGAAA
CACGGAAACCGAAGACCATTCATGTTGTTGCTCAGGTCGCAGACGTTTTGCAGCAGCAGTCGCTTCACGT
TCGCTCGCGTATCGGTGATTCATTCTGCTAACCAGTAAGGCAACCCCGCCAGCCTAGCCGGGTCCTCAAC
GACAGGAGCACGATCATGCGCACCCGTGGGGCCGCCATGCCGGCGATAATGGCCTGCTTCTCGCCGAAAC
GTTTGGTGGCGGGACCAGTGACGAAGGCTTGAGCGAGGGCGTGCAAGATTCCGAATACCGCAAGCGACAG
GCCGATCATCGTCGCGCTCCAGCGAAAGCGGTCCTCGCCGAAAATGACCCAGAGCGCTGCCGGCACCTGT
CCTACGAGTTGCATGATAAAGAAGACAGTCATAAGTGCGGCGACGATAGTCATGCCCCGCGCCCACCGGA
AGGAGCTGACTGGGTTGAAGGCTCTCAAGGGCATCGGTCGAGATCCCGGTGCCTAATGAGTGAGCTAACT
TACATTAATTGCGTTGCGCTCACTGCCCGCTTTCCAGTCGGGAAACCTGTCGTGCCAGCTGCATTAATGA
ATCGGCCAACGCGCGGGGAGAGGCGGTTTGCGTATTGGGCGCCAGGGTGGTTTTTCTTTTCACCAGTGAG
ACGGGCAACAGCTGATTGCCCTTCACCGCCTGGCCCTGAGAGAGTTGCAGCAAGCGGTCCACGCTGGTTT
GCCCCAGCAGGCGAAAATCCTGTTTGATGGTGGTTAACGGCGGGATATAACATGAGCTGTCTTCGGTATC
GTCGTATCCCACTACCGAGATGTCCGCACCAACGCGCAGCCCGGACTCGGTAATGGCGCGCATTGCGCCC
AGCGCCATCTGATCGTTGGCAACCAGCATCGCAGTGGGAACGATGCCCTCATTCAGCATTTGCATGGTTT
GTTGAAAACCGGACATGGCACTCCAGTCGCCTTCCCGTTCCGCTATCGGCTGAATTTGATTGCGAGTGAG
ATATTTATGCCAGCCAGCCAGACGCAGACGCGCCGAGACAGAACTTAATGGGCCCGCTAACAGCGCGATT
TGCTGGTGACCCAATGCGACCAGATGCTCCACGCCCAGTCGCGTACCGTCTTCATGGGAGAAAATAATAC
TGTTGATGGGTGTCTGGTCAGAGACATCAAGAAATAACGCCGGAACATTAGTGCAGGCAGCTTCCACAGC
AATGGCATCCTGGTCATCCAGCGGATAGTTAATGATCAGCCCACTGACGCGTTGCGCGAGAAGATTGTGC
ACCGCCGCTTTACAGGCTTCGACGCCGCTTCGTTCTACCATCGACACCACCACGCTGGCACCCAGTTGAT
CGGCGCGAGATTTAATCGCCGCGACAATTTGCGACGGCGCGTGCAGGGCCAGACTGGAGGTGGCAACGCC
AATCAGCAACGACTGTTTGCCCGCCAGTTGTTGTGCCACGCGGTTGGGAATGTAATTCAGCTCCGCCATC
GCCGCTTCCACTTTTTCCCGCGTTTTCGCAGAAACGTGGCTGGCCTGGTTCACCACGCGGGAAACGGTCT
GATAAGAGACACCGGCATACTCTGCGACATCGTATAACGTTACTGGTTTCACATTCACCACCCTGAATTG
ACTCTCTTCCGGGCGCTATCATGCCATACCGCGAAAGGTTTTGCGCCATTCGATGGTGTCCGGGATCTCG
ACGCTCTCCCTTATGCGACTCCTGCATTAGGAAGCAGCCCAGTAGTAGGTTGAGGCCGTTGAGCACCGCC
GCCGCAAGGAATGGTGCATGCAAGGAGATGGCGCCCAACAGTCCCCCGGCCACGGGGCCTGCCACCATAC
CCACGCCGAAACAAGCGCTCATGAGCCCGAAGTGGCGAGCCCGATCTTCCCCATCGGTGATGTCGGCGAT
ATAGGCGCCAGCAACCGCACCTGTGGCGCCGGTGATGCCGGCCACGATGCGTCCGGCGTAGAGGATCGAG
ATCGATCTCGATCCCGCGAAATTAATACGACTCACTATAGGGGAATTGTGAGCGGATAACAATTCCCCTC
TAGAAATAATTTTGTTTAACTTTAAGAAGGAGATATACATATGCAAGCTAAACCTCAAATTCCGAAAGAT
AAATCAAAAGTGGCAGGCTATATTGAAATTCCAGATGCTGATATTAAAGAACCAGTATATCCAGGACCAG
CAACACGCGAACAATTAAATAGAGGTGTAAGCTTTGCAGAAGAAAATGAATCACTAGATGATCAAAATAT
TTCAATTGCAGGACACACTTTCATTGACCGTCCGAACTATCAATTTACAAATCTTAAAGCAGCCAAAAAA
GGTAGTATGGTGTACTTTAAAGTTGGTAATGAAACACGTAAGTATAAAATGACAAGTATAAGAAACGTTA
AGCCAACAGCTGTAGAAGTTCTAGATGAACAAAAAGGTAAAGATAAACAATTAACATTAATTACTTGTGA
TGATTACAATGAAGAGACAGGCGTTTGGGAAACACGTAAAATCTTTGTAGCTACAGAAGTCAAACTCGAG
GAGAATCTCTATTTTCAAGGTCACCACCACCACCACCACTGAGATCCGGCTGCTAACAAAGCCCGAAAGG
AAGCTGAGTTGGCT
