>Addgene plasmid #86962 | pET30b-5M SrtA with TEV site | depositor partial sequence | sequence record 169722 | Insert
ATGCAAGCTAAACCTCAAATTCCGAAAGATAAATCAAAAGTGGCAGGCTATATTGAAATTCCAGATGCTG
ATATTAAAGAACCAGTATATCCAGGACCAGCAACACGCGAACAATTAAATAGAGGTGTAAGCTTTGCAGA
AGAAAATGAATCACTAGATGATCAAAATATTTCAATTGCAGGACACACTTTCATTGACCGTCCGAACTAT
CAATTTACAAATCTTAAAGCAGCCAAAAAAGGTAGTATGGTGTACTTTAAAGTTGGTAATGAAACACGTA
AGTATAAAATGACAAGTATAAGAAACGTTAAGCCAACAGCTGTAGAAGTTCTAGATGAACAAAAAGGTAA
AGATAAACAATTAACATTAATTACTTGTGATGATTACAATGAAGAGACAGGCGTTTGGGAAACACGTAAA
ATCTTTGTAGCTACAGAAGTCAAACTCGAGGAGAATCTCTATTTTCAAGGTCACCACCACCACCACCACT
GA
